>Addgene plasmid #42324 | pRK5-FLAG-RagB-D163N | addgene partial sequence | sequence record 58008 | Sp6 5'-ATTTAGGTGACACTATAG-3'
CTTTCTCTCCACAGGTGTCCACTCCCAGGTCCAACTGCACCTCGGTTCTATCGATTGAATTCACCATGGA
AATGGACTACAAGGATGACGATGACAAGGGTGGTGGTGGTGGTGCGTCGACGATGGAAGAATCTGACTCT
GAGAAAACGACGGAGAAAGAAAATCTGGGGCCGAGAATGGATCCACCACTAGGGGAACCGGAAGGATCGC
TTGGGTGGGTGCTACCAAATACAGCCATGAAGAAAAAGGTGCTGTTGATGGGTAAAAGTGGGTCTGGTAA
GACCAGCATGAGGTCTATTATCTTTGCAAATTATATTGCCAGAGACACACGTCGCCTTGGCGCAACAATT
GATGTAGAACATTCTCATGTTCGATTTCTGGGAAACCTGGTATTGAACCTGTGGGATTGTGGTGGGCAAG
ACACCTTCATGGAAAATTATTTCACTAGCCAACGGGACAACATCTTCCGAAATGTGGAGGTTCTGATTTA
TGTCTTTGATGTGGAGAGCCGCGAACTGGAAAAGGACATGCACTATTACCAATCATGCCTGGAGGCCATT
CTGCAGAATTCTCCAGATGCCAAAATATTTTGCTTGGTACACAAAATGAATCTGGTACAGGAGGATCAAC
GGGACCTGATTTTTAAAGAGCGAGAAGAAGATTTGAGGCGTTTGTCTCGCCCATTGGAATGTTCTTGTTT
CCGAACATCTATCTGGGATGAAACCCTCTATAAGGCTTGGTCCAGCATAGTTTATCAGCTGATTCCCAAT
GTTCAGCAGCTGGAAATGAACCTAAGGAATTTTGCTGAAATTATCGAAGCTGATGAAGTACTTCTTTTTG
AGAGAGCTACTTTTCTGGTAATTTCTCACTATCAGTGTAAAGAGCAGCGTGATGCCCATAGATTTGAGAA
AATAAGCAACATTATTAAGCAGTTCAAGCTGAGCTGCAGCAAGCTGGCTGCCTCTTTCC
