[The description below was written by a language model from this plasmid's Addgene catalogue record.]
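Description:
pRK5-FLAG-RagB-D163N is a mammalian expression plasmid built on the pRK5 backbone (about 4.7 kb without insert). It is propagated in E. coli under ampicillin selection. The record does not list a replication origin, gives the copy number as unknown, and mentions no mammalian selection marker, which fits a vector meant mainly for transient transfection.

The insert is human RagB (RRAGB, Ras-related GTP binding B) carrying the point mutation D163N, with a FLAG epitope fused to its N terminus. It was cloned by restriction digestion, with an EcoRI site retained at the 5′ junction and a HindIII site destroyed at the 3′ junction. Expression in mammalian cells is driven by the CMV promoter. An SP6 promoter is also listed upstream of the insert; it can serve for in vitro transcription and is the 5′ sequencing primer site. The 3′ sequencing primer anneals in an SV40 polyadenylation region, implying that this element terminates the transcript. The FLAG tag allows the protein to be detected by immunoblotting and recovered by anti-FLAG immunoprecipitation.

Rag GTPases relay amino acid availability to mTORC1, and the associated publication identifies the Ragulator complex as a guanine nucleotide exchange factor for them. The record does not say what D163N does. Equivalent aspartate-to-asparagine substitutions in the nucleotide-binding motif of small GTPases generally shift base specificity from guanine towards xanthine nucleotides. Such a mutant could be used to control the nucleotide loading of one Rag in a heterodimer separately from its partner in binding and exchange assays, though this reading is an inference from general knowledge, not something the record states.
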