Addgene plasmid #42324: pRK5-FLAG-RagB-D163N
Depositing lab: David Sabatini. Depositing organization: Whitehead Institute for Biomedical Research. Publication: Ragulator Is a GEF for the Rag GTPases that Signal Amino Acid Levels to mTORC1. Bar-Peled L, Schweitzer LD, Zoncu R, Sabatini DM. Cell. 2012 Sep 14;150(6):1196-208. doi: 10.1016/j.cell.2012.07.032. PubMed 22980980.
Backbone
  Vector backbone: pRK5
  Backbone manufacturer: BD PharMingen
  Backbone size w/o insert (bp): 4661
  Vector type: Mammalian Expression
Growth in bacteria
  Bacterial resistance: Ampicillin, 100 μg/mL
  Growth temperature: 37°C
  Growth strain: DH5alpha
  Copy number: Unknown
Gene/Insert
  Gene/Insert name: RagB D163N (alt names: RagB; Ras-related GTP binding B; RRAGB)
  Species: H. sapiens (human)
  Mutation: D163N
  GenBank ID: NM_006064.4 NP_006055.3
  Entrez Gene: RRAGB (a.k.a. RAGB, bA465E19.1)
  Promoter: CMV, SP6
  Tag / fusion protein: Flag (N terminal on insert)
  Cloning method: Restriction Enzyme; 5′ cloning site EcoRI (not destroyed); 3′ cloning site HindIII (destroyed during cloning)
  Sequencing primers: 5′ Sp6; 3′ SV40pA-R
Terms and licenses: Academic/Nonprofit Terms; Industry Terms: Not Available to Industry
How to cite: pRK5-FLAG-RagB-D163N was a gift from David Sabatini (Addgene plasmid # 42324 ; http://n2t.net/addgene:42324 ; RRID:Addgene_42324)
